Addgene plasmid #114955: AT3G46340 N6_pECIA2
Purpose: Bait vector AT3G46340 N6_pECIA2 should be used with prey vector AT3G46340 N6_pECIA14.
Depositing lab: Youssef Belkhadir. Depositing organization: Gregor Mendel Institute of Molecular Plant Biology. Publication: An extracellular network of Arabidopsis leucine-rich repeat receptor kinases. Smakowska-Luzan E, Mott GA, Parys K, Stegmann M, Howton TC, Layeghifard M, Neuhold J, Lehner A, Kong J, Grunwald K, Weinberger N, Satbhai SB, Mayer D, Busch W, Madalinski M, Stolt-Bergner P, Provart NJ, Mukhtar MS, Zipfel C, Desveaux D, Guttman DS, Belkhadir Y. Nature. 2018 Jan 18;553(7688):342-346. doi: 10.1038/nature25184. Epub 2018 Jan 10. PubMed 29320478.
Backbone
  Vector backbone: pECIA2
  Backbone manufacturer: Chris Garcia (Addgene plasmid # 47032)
  Vector type: Insect Expression
Growth in bacteria
  Bacterial resistance: Ampicillin, 100 μg/mL
  Growth temperature: 37°C
  Growth strain: DH5alpha
  Copy number: High Copy
Gene/Insert
  Gene/Insert name: AT3G46340
  Species: A. thaliana (mustard weed)
  Entrez Gene: AT3G46340 (a.k.a. AT3G46340)
  Promoter: Metallothionein (Copper-Inducible)
  Tag / fusion protein: Fc, V5 and hexahistidine tags (C terminal on backbone)
  Cloning method: Ligation Independent Cloning
Terms and licenses: Academic/Nonprofit Terms; Industry Terms: Not Available to Industry
Depositor comments: Plasmid for secreted expression in Drosophila cell culture by induction via CuSO4. Insert is an extracellular domain of indicated LRR-RK, C-terminally tagged with Fc, V5 and hexahistidine tags. Insert Protein Sequence: QEGFISLDCGLPPNEVSPYIEPFTGLRFSSDSSFIQSGKIGKVDKSFEATTLKSYMTLRYFPDGKRNCYNLIVKQGKTYMIRATALYGNYDGLNISPKFDLYIGANFWTTLDAGEYLSGVVEEVNYIPRSNSLDVCLVKTDTSTPFLSLLELRPLDNDSYLTGSGSLKTFRRYYLSNSESVIAYPEDVKDRIWEPTFDSEWKQIWTTLKPNNSNGYLVPKNVLMTAAIPANDSAPFRFTEELDSPTDELYVYLHFSEVQSLQANESREFDILWSGEVAYEAFIPEYLNITTIQTNTPVTCPGGKCNLELKRTKNSTHPPLINAIEFYTVVNFPQLETNETDVVAIKDIKATYELNRITWQGDPCVPQKFIWEGLDCNSKDALTLPRITSLNLSSTGLTGNIAAGIQNLTHLDKLDLSNNNLTGGVPEFLASMKSLSFINLSKNNLNGSIPQALLKREKDGLKLSVDEQIRCFPGSCVITK
How to cite: AT3G46340 N6_pECIA2 was a gift from Youssef Belkhadir (Addgene plasmid # 114955 ; http://n2t.net/addgene:114955 ; RRID:Addgene_114955)
