[The description below was written by a language model from this plasmid's Addgene catalogue record and pLannotate feature annotations shown in this document.]
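Description:
AT3G46340 N6_pECIA2 is an insect-cell expression plasmid built on the pECIA2 backbone and designed for secreted production of a plant receptor ectodomain in Drosophila cell culture. It is maintained in E. coli as a high-copy plasmid through a ColE1/pUC-type origin and selected with ampicillin via the β-lactamase gene. The remaining bacterial elements in the annotated 5.7 kb sequence (lac promoter/operator, and fragments of lacZα, lacI, rop and bom) are cloning-vector remnants with no evident role in the expression cassette.

The payload is the extracellular domain of the Arabidopsis thaliana leucine-rich repeat receptor kinase encoded by AT3G46340, inserted by ligation-independent cloning. Transcription is driven by the Drosophila metallothionein promoter, which is induced with copper sulfate. A Drosophila BiP signal sequence directly upstream of the insert routes the protein into the secretory pathway so it is released into the culture medium. Downstream, the ectodomain is fused in frame to a human IgG1 Fc fragment followed by a V5 epitope. The catalogue also lists a C-terminal hexahistidine tag, which the feature table does not annotate separately. An SV40 polyadenylation signal lies after the cassette, although it is annotated on the opposite strand.

The Fc fusion defines this as the "bait" format of an extracellular interaction assay. It is meant to be paired with the corresponding prey construct in pECIA14, and it belongs to a collection used to map interactions among the ectodomains of Arabidopsis LRR receptor kinases. The record does not explain what the "N6" designation in the name means.
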