Features (pLannotate 1.2.2; 18 found; start..end, strand, type, name):
     23..449     +  promoter       MT promoter: Drosophila metallothionein promoter
    467..520     +  sig_peptide    BiP signal sequence: Drosophila BiP signal sequence
    521..1960    +  CDS            Y3463_ARATH (fragment): Experimental evidence at protein level: Swiss-Prot protein existence level 1. From Arabidopsis thaliana (Mouse-ear cress).
   1991..2671    +  CDS            IGHG1 (fragment): IGHG1_HUMAN - Experimental evidence at protein level: Swiss-Prot protein existence level 1. Constant region of immunoglobulin heavy chains. Immunoglobulins, also known as antibodies, are membrane-bound or secreted glycoproteins produced by B lymphocytes. In the recognition phase of humoral immunity, the membrane-bound immunoglobulins serve as receptors which, upon binding of a specific antigen, trigger the clonal expansion and differentiation of B lymphocytes into immunoglobulins- secreting plasma cells. Secreted immunoglobulins mediate the effector phase of humoral immunity, which results in
   2690..2731    +  CDS            V5 tag: epitope tag from simian virus 5
   2831..2965    -  polyA_signal   SV40 poly(A) signal: SV40 polyadenylation signal
   2988..3072    -  CDS            large T antigen (fragment): large T antigen from SV40 (simian virus 40)
   3072..3096    +  misc_feature   MCS (fragment): pUC18/19 multiple cloning site
   3133..3149    -  protein_bind   lac operator: The lac repressor binds to the lac operator to inhibit transcription in E. coli. This inhibition can be relieved by adding lactose or isopropyl-β-D-thiogalactopyranoside (IPTG). lac repressor encoded by lacI
   3157..3187    -  promoter       lac promoter: promoter for the E. coli lac operon
   3202..3223    -  protein_bind   CAP binding site: CAP binding activates transcription in the presence of cAMP. E. coli catabolite activator protein
   3236..3328    -  CDS            lacI (fragment): lac repressor; lacI; The lac repressor binds to the lac operator to inhibit transcription in E. coli. This inhibition can be relieved by adding lactose or isopropyl-β-D-thiogalactopyranoside (IPTG).
   3511..4099    -  rep_origin     ori: high-copy-number ColE1/pMB1/pBR322/pUC origin of replication
   4270..5130    -  CDS            AmpR: β-lactamase; bla; confers resistance to ampicillin, carbenicillin, and related antibiotics
   5131..5235    -  promoter       AmpR promoter: bla
   5330..5365    +  CDS            rop (fragment): Rop protein, which maintains plasmids at low copy number; rop
   5467..5566    +  misc_feature   bom (fragment): basis of mobility region from pBR322
   5572..21      -  CDS            lacZα (fragment) (across the origin): LacZα fragment of β-galactosidase; lacZ fragment
>Addgene plasmid #114955 | AT3G46340 N6_pECIA2 | addgene full sequence | sequence record 296633 | Addgene NGS Result
GTAAAACGACGGCCAGTGAATTAATTCGTTGCAGGACAGGATGTGGTGCCCGATGTGACTAGCTCTTTGC
TGCAGGCCGTCCTATCCTCTGGTTCCGATAAGAGACCCAGAACTCCGGCCCCCCACCGCCCACCGCCACC
CCCATACATATGTGGTACGCAAGTAAGAGTGCCTGCGCATGCCCCATGTGCCCCACCAAGAGCTTTGCAT
CCCATACAAGTCCCCAAAGTGGAGAACCGAACCAATTCTTCGCGGGCAGAACAAAAGCTTCTGCACACGT
CTCCACTCGAATTTGGAGCCGGCCGGCGTGTGCAAAAGAGGTGAATCGAACGAAAGACCCGTGTGTAAAG
CCGCGTTTCCAAAATGTATAAAACCGAGAGCATCTGGCCAATGTGCATCAGTTGTGGTCAGCAGCAAAAT
CAAGTGAATCATCTCAGTGCAACTAAAGGGGGGATCCGATCTCAATATGAAGTTATGCATATTACTGGCC
GTCGTGGCCTTTGTTGGCCTCTCGCTCGGGCAAGAAGGGTTCATCAGTTTGGATTGCGGTTTACCCCCAA
ATGAAGTGTCACCATATATCGAGCCGTTTACTGGACTACGGTTTTCATCAGACTCAAGCTTTATTCAAAG
TGGAAAAATCGGTAAAGTTGATAAAAGTTTTGAGGCCACGACTCTAAAGTCATACATGACGTTGAGATAC
TTTCCAGATGGAAAACGCAATTGTTACAATCTTATTGTGAAGCAAGGGAAAACTTATATGATTAGAGCTA
CAGCTCTATATGGAAATTATGACGGTCTTAATATTAGTCCTAAGTTTGATTTATACATTGGCGCTAACTT
CTGGACAACACTAGACGCGGGAGAATATTTATCTGGCGTGGTTGAGGAGGTCAATTACATCCCAAGATCA
AATTCTTTAGACGTGTGTCTTGTTAAAACAGACACGTCGACGCCATTCTTATCACTCTTGGAACTAAGGC
CTCTAGATAATGATTCTTACCTCACTGGTTCGGGTTCCTTGAAAACTTTCAGGCGGTACTATCTTAGTAA
TTCAGAATCCGTTATCGCGTATCCAGAAGACGTCAAGGACAGAATATGGGAACCAACCTTTGATTCAGAA
TGGAAGCAGATTTGGACCACTCTCAAACCGAACAACTCCAATGGTTATCTTGTGCCGAAGAATGTGCTTA
TGACCGCAGCAATACCTGCAAATGATAGTGCACCGTTTAGATTTACCGAGGAGCTCGATTCTCCTACTGA
CGAACTTTACGTGTACCTCCACTTCTCTGAGGTTCAGTCACTACAGGCCAATGAATCTAGAGAGTTTGAC
ATTTTATGGAGTGGAGAAGTTGCGTACGAAGCTTTTATCCCTGAATATCTGAATATCACGACAATTCAAA
CCAATACTCCAGTTACTTGCCCAGGAGGAAAATGCAACTTAGAGCTAAAAAGAACTAAAAACTCTACTCA
CCCACCTCTTATCAATGCCATCGAGTTTTACACGGTGGTAAATTTTCCACAGTTGGAAACAAATGAAACT
GATGTTGTTGCTATCAAAGATATCAAAGCAACCTATGAATTGAATAGAATCACATGGCAAGGAGATCCAT
GCGTCCCACAAAAGTTTATCTGGGAGGGTCTGGATTGCAACAGCAAAGATGCATTAACACTACCAAGAAT
CACTTCATTGAACTTGTCTTCAACCGGCTTAACCGGAAATATTGCAGCTGGAATTCAAAATCTTACCCAC
CTTGACAAATTGGATTTGTCAAATAACAATTTGACCGGAGGAGTTCCTGAATTTCTAGCTAGTATGAAGT
CTCTGTCATTCATAAACTTGAGCAAGAACAATCTGAATGGTTCAATCCCACAAGCTCTTCTTAAAAGAGA
AAAGGATGGACTGAAGTTATCTGTTGATGAACAGATTCGGTGTTTTCCTGGTTCATGTGTCATCACTAAG
CTGGAGGTGCTGTTCCAGGGACCAGGGAGCGACAAAACTCACACATGCCCACCGTGCCCAGCACCTGAAC
TCCTGGGGGGACCGTCAGTCTTCCTCTTCCCCCCAAAACCCAAGGACACCCTCATGATCTCCCGGACCCC
TGAGGTCACATGCGTGGTGGTGGACGTGAGCCACGAAGACCCTGAGGTCAAGTTCAACTGGTACGTGGAC
GGCGTGGAGGTGCATAATGCCAAGACAAAGCCGCGGGAGGAGCAGTACAACAGCACGTACCGTGTGGTCA
GCGTCCTCACCGTCCTGCACCAGGACTGGCTGAATGGCAAGGAGTACAAGTGCAAGGTCTCCAACAAAGC
CCTCCCAGCCCCCATCGAGAAAACCATCTCCAAAGCCAAAGGGCAGCCCCGAGAACCACAGGTGTACACC
CTGCCCCCATCCCGGGAGGAGATGACCAAGAACCAGGTCAGCCTGACCTGCCTGGTCAAAGGCTTCTATC
CCAGCGACATCGCCGTGGAGTGGGAGAGCAATGGGCAGCCGGAGAACAACTACAAGACCACGCCTCCCGT
GCTGGACTCCGACGGCTCCTTCTTCCTCTACAGCAAGCTCACCGTGGACAAGAGCAGGTGGCAGCAGGGG
AACGTCTTCTCATGCTCCGTGATGCATGAGGGTCTGCACAACCACTACACGCAGAAGAGCCTCTCCCTGT
CTCCGGGTAAATCTAGAGGGCCCTTCGAAGGTAAGCCTATCCCTAACCCTCTCCTCGGTCTCGATTCTAC
GCGTACCGGTCATCATCACCATCACCATTGAGTTTAAACCCGCTGATCAGCCTCGACTGTGCCTTCTAAG
GCCTGAGCTCGCTGATCAGCCTCGATCGAGGATCCAGACATGATAAGATACATTGATGAGTTTGGACAAA
CCACAACTAGAATGCAGTGAAAAAAATGCTTTATTTGTGAAATTTGTGATGCTATTGCTTTATTTGTAAC
CATTATAAGCTGCAATAAACAAGTTAACAACAACAATTGCATTCATTTTATGTTTCAGGTTCAGGGGGAG
GTGTGGGAGGTTTTTTAAAGCAAGTAAAACCTCTACAAATGTGGTATGGCTGATTATGATCAGTCGACCT
GCAGGCATGCAAGCTTGGCGTAATCATGGTCATAGCTGTTTCCTGTGTGAAATTGTTATCCGCTCACAAT
TCCACACAACATACGAGCCGGAAGCATAAAGTGTAAAGCCTGGGGTGCCTAATGAGTGAGCTAACTCACA
TTAATTGCGTTGCGCTCACTGCCCGCTTTCCAGTCGGGAAACCTGTCGTGCCAGCTGCATTAATGAATCG
GCCAACGCGCGGGGAGAGGCGGTTTGCGTATTGGGCGCTCTTCCGCTTCCTCGCTCACTGACTCGCTGCG
CTCGGTCGTTCGGCTGCGGCGAGCGGTATCAGCTCACTCAAAGGCGGTAATACGGTTATCCACAGAATCA
GGGGATAACGCAGGAAAGAACATGTGAGCAAAAGGCCAGCAAAAGGCCAGGAACCGTAAAAAGGCCGCGT
TGCTGGCGTTTTTCCATAGGCTCCGCCCCCCTGACGAGCATCACAAAAATCGACGCTCAAGTCAGAGGTG
GCGAAACCCGACAGGACTATAAAGATACCAGGCGTTTCCCCCTGGAAGCTCCCTCGTGCGCTCTCCTGTT
CCGACCCTGCCGCTTACCGGATACCTGTCCGCCTTTCTCCCTTCGGGAAGCGTGGCGCTTTCTCATAGCT
CACGCTGTAGGTATCTCAGTTCGGTGTAGGTCGTTCGCTCCAAGCTGGGCTGTGTGCACGAACCCCCCGT
TCAGCCCGACCGCTGCGCCTTATCCGGTAACTATCGTCTTGAGTCCAACCCGGTAAGACACGACTTATCG
CCACTGGCAGCAGCCACTGGTAACAGGATTAGCAGAGCGAGGTATGTAGGCGGTGCTACAGAGTTCTTGA
AGTGGTGGCCTAACTACGGCTACACTAGAAGAACAGTATTTGGTATCTGCGCTCTGCTGAAGCCAGTTAC
CTTCGGAAAAAGAGTTGGTAGCTCTTGATCCGGCAAACAAACCACCGCTGGTAGCGGTGGTTTTTTTGTT
TGCAAGCAGCAGATTACGCGCAGAAAAAAAGGATCTCAAGAAGATCCTTTGATCTTTTCTACGGGGTCTG
ACGCTCAGTGGAACGAAAACTCACGTTAAGGGATTTTGGTCATGAGATTATCAAAAAGGATCTTCACCTA
GATCCTTTTAAATTAAAAATGAAGTTTTAAATCAATCTAAAGTATATATGAGTAAACTTGGTCTGACAGT
TACCAATGCTTAATCAGTGAGGCACCTATCTCAGCGATCTGTCTATTTCGTTCATCCATAGTTGCCTGAC
TCCCCGTCGTGTAGATAACTACGATACGGGAGGGCTTACCATCTGGCCCCAGTGCTGCAATGATACCGCG
AGACCCACGCTCACCGGCTCCAGATTTATCAGCAATAAACCAGCCAGCCGGAAGGGCCGAGCGCAGAAGT
GGTCCTGCAACTTTATCCGCCTCCATCCAGTCTATTAATTGTTGCCGGGAAGCTAGAGTAAGTAGTTCGC
CAGTTAATAGTTTGCGCAACGTTGTTGCCATTGCTACAGGCATCGTGGTGTCACGCTCGTCGTTTGGTAT
GGCTTCATTCAGCTCCGGTTCCCAACGATCAAGGCGAGTTACATGATCCCCCATGTTGTGCAAAAAAGCG
GTTAGCTCCTTCGGTCCTCCGATCGTTGTCAGAAGTAAGTTGGCCGCAGTGTTATCACTCATGGTTATGG
CAGCACTGCATAATTCTCTTACTGTCATGCCATCCGTAAGATGCTTTTCTGTGACTGGTGAGTACTCAAC
CAAGTCATTCTGAGAATAGTGTATGCGGCGACCGAGTTGCTCTTGCCCGGCGTCAATACGGGATAATACC
GCGCCACATAGCAGAACTTTAAAAGTGCTCATCATTGGAAAACGTTCTTCGGGGCGAAAACTCTCAAGGA
TCTTACCGCTGTTGAGATCCAGTTCGATGTAACCCACTCGTGCACCCAACTGATCTTCAGCATCTTTTAC
TTTCACCAGCGTTTCTGGGTGAGCAAAAACAGGAAGGCAAAATGCCGCAAAAAAGGGAATAAGGGCGACA
CGGAAATGTTGAATACTCATACTCTTCCTTTTTCAATATTATTGAAGCATTTATCAGGGTTATTGTCTCA
TGAGCGGATACATATTTGAATGTATTTAGAAAAATAAACAAATAGGGGTTCCGCGCACATTTCCCCGAAA
AGTGCCACCTGACGTCTAAGAAACCATTATTATCATGACATTAACCTATAAAAATAGGCGTATCACGAGG
CCCTTTCGTCTCGCGCGTTTCGGTGATGACGGTGAAAACCTCTGACACATGCAGCTCCCGGAGACGGTCA
CAGCTTGTCTGTAAGCGGATGCCGGGAGCAGACAAGCCCGTCAGGGCGCGTCAGCGGGTGTTGGCGGGTG
TCGGGGCTGGCTTAACTATGCGGCATCAGAGCAGATTGTACTGAGAGTGCACCATATGCGGTGTGAAATA
CCGCACAGATGCGTAAGGAGAAAATACCGCATCAGGCGCCATTCGCCATTCAGGCTGCGCAACTGTTGGG
AAGGGCGATCGGTGCGGGCCTCTTCGCTATTACGCCAGCTGGCGAAAGGGGGATGTGCTGCAAGGCGATT
AAGTTGGGTAACGCCAGGGTTTTCCCAGTCACGACGTT
